Addgene plasmid #99543: YIp128-P30-His-pol30(K127R)
Purpose: Yeast integrative vector for expression of His-tagged POL30 (PCNA) mutant K127R; Leu2 marker
Depositing lab: Helle Ulrich. Depositing organization: Cancer Research UK. Publication: Detection of PCNA modifications in Saccharomyces cerevisiae. Davies AA, Ulrich HD. Methods Mol Biol. 2012;920:543-67. doi: 10.1007/978-1-61779-998-3_36. PubMed 22941627.
Backbone
  Vector backbone: YIplac128
  Backbone manufacturer: Gietz & Sugino (1988) Gene 74:527-34
  Backbone size w/o insert (bp): 4293
  Vector type: Yeast Expression
  Selectable markers: LEU2
Growth in bacteria
  Bacterial resistance: Ampicillin, 100 μg/mL
  Growth temperature: 37°C
  Growth strain: DH5alpha
  Copy number: High Copy
Gene/Insert
  Gene/Insert name: POL30 (alt name: PCNA)
  Species: S. cerevisiae (budding yeast)
  Insert size (bp): 1569
  Mutation: K127R
  Entrez Gene: POL30 (a.k.a. YBR088C)
  Promoter: POL30
  Tag / fusion protein: 6xHis (N terminal on insert)
  Cloning method: Restriction Enzyme; 5′ cloning site EcoRI (unknown if destroyed); 3′ cloning site SphI (unknown if destroyed)
  Sequencing primers: 5′ M13fwd; 3′ M13rev
Terms and licenses: Academic/Nonprofit Terms; Industry Terms: Not Available to Industry
Depositor comments: The ORF is followed by the ADH1 transcription terminator; digest with BbsI or XcmI for integration into LEU2. Please see secondary publication PMID: 19107412 for more information about this plasmid.
How to cite: YIp128-P30-His-pol30(K127R) was a gift from Helle Ulrich (Addgene plasmid # 99543 ; http://n2t.net/addgene:99543 ; RRID:Addgene_99543)
