[The description below was written by a language model from this plasmid's Addgene catalogue record and pLannotate feature annotations shown in this document.]
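Description:
YIp128-P30-His-pol30(K127R) is a yeast integrative expression plasmid built on the YIplac128 backbone. It carries no yeast replication origin or centromere, so it persists in Saccharomyces cerevisiae only after recombining into the genome. In E. coli it is maintained at high copy through a ColE1/pUC-type origin and selected with ampicillin via the β-lactamase gene. In yeast, transformants are selected by leucine prototrophy conferred by the LEU2 gene under its own promoter. According to the depositor, cutting the plasmid within LEU2 with BbsI or XcmI linearises it and directs integration to the chromosomal LEU2 locus. Remnants of the lacZα cloning region (lac promoter, operator and CAP site), together with small lacI, rop and bom fragments, are backbone carry-over.

The payload, cloned between EcoRI and SphI, is the S. cerevisiae POL30 gene encoding PCNA, the sliding clamp that serves as a processivity factor for DNA polymerase delta and also acts in DNA repair. Expression is driven by the native POL30 promoter. The short NHP6B fragment annotated at the start of the insert probably reflects neighbouring genomic sequence carried along with this upstream region. The open reading frame begins with an N-terminal 6xHis tag, carries the K127R substitution, and is followed by the ADH1 transcription terminator. Replacing a lysine with arginine removes a potential attachment site for lysine-directed modifiers, and the His tag allows affinity recovery of PCNA from cell extracts. This fits the associated publication on detecting PCNA modifications in budding yeast, where such a mutant would serve to test the contribution of this residue when expressed from a stable integrated copy under native regulation.
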