Features (pLannotate 1.2.2; 16 found; start..end, strand, type, name):
     32..130     +  CDS            NHP6B (fragment): NHP6B_YEAST - Also known as NHPB. Experimental evidence at protein level: Swiss-Prot protein existence level 1. DNA-binding protein that induces severe bending of DNA. Required for DNA-binding by the FACT complex, a general chromatin factor that acts to reorganize nucleosomes. The FACT complex is involved in multiple processes that require DNA as a template such as mRNA elongation, DNA replication and DNA repair. Also augments the fidelity of transcription by RNA polymerase III independently of any role in the FACT complex. Required for transcriptional initiation fidelity of some but not all t
    576..593     +  CDS            6xHis: 6xHis affinity tag
    606..1379    +  CDS            POL30: PCNA_YEAST - Experimental evidence at protein level: Swiss-Prot protein existence level 1. This protein is an auxiliary protein of DNA polymerase delta and is involved in the control of eukaryotic DNA replication by increasing the polymerase's processibility during elongation of the leading strand. Involved in DNA repair. From Saccharomyces cerevisiae (strain ATCC 204508 / S288c) (Baker's yeast).
   1404..1591    +  terminator     ADH1 terminator: S. cerevisiae ADH1; transcription terminator for the S. cerevisiae alcohol dehydrogenase 1 (ADH1) gene
   1639..1655    -  protein_bind   lac operator: The lac repressor binds to the lac operator to inhibit transcription in E. coli. This inhibition can be relieved by adding lactose or isopropyl-β-D-thiogalactopyranoside (IPTG). lac repressor encoded by lacI
   1663..1693    -  promoter       lac promoter: promoter for the E. coli lac operon
   1708..1729    -  protein_bind   CAP binding site: CAP binding activates transcription in the presence of cAMP. E. coli catabolite activator protein
   1742..1834    -  CDS            lacI (fragment): lac repressor; lacI; The lac repressor binds to the lac operator to inhibit transcription in E. coli. This inhibition can be relieved by adding lactose or isopropyl-β-D-thiogalactopyranoside (IPTG).
   2017..2605    -  rep_origin     ori: high-copy-number ColE1/pMB1/pBR322/pUC origin of replication
   2776..3636    -  CDS            AmpR: β-lactamase; bla; confers resistance to ampicillin, carbenicillin, and related antibiotics
   3637..3741    -  promoter       AmpR promoter: bla
   3829..4234    +  promoter       LEU2 promoter: S. cerevisiae LEU2
   4235..5326    +  CDS            LEU2: LEU3_YEAST - Experimental evidence at protein level: Swiss-Prot protein existence level 1. Catalyzes the oxidation of 3-carboxy-2-hydroxy-4- methylpentanoate (3-isopropylmalate) to 3-carboxy-4-methyl-2- oxopentanoate. The product decarboxylates to 4-methyl-2 oxopentanoate. From Saccharomyces cerevisiae (strain ATCC 204508 / S288c) (Baker's yeast).
   5441..5476    +  CDS            rop (fragment): Rop protein, which maintains plasmids at low copy number; rop
   5578..5677    +  misc_feature   bom (fragment): basis of mobility region from pBR322
   5683..21      -  CDS            lacZα (fragment) (across the origin): LacZα fragment of β-galactosidase; lacZ fragment
>Addgene plasmid #99543 | YIp128-P30-His-pol30(K127R) | addgene full sequence | sequence record 191857 | Addgene NGS Result
GTAAAACGACGGCCAGTGAATTCGCCCTTATTCCTTAACTGCTGAAGAAAAGCAACCCTATGAATCTAAG
GCTCAAGCAGACAAGAAGAGATACGAATCTGAAAAGGAATTGTACAATGCTACACGTGCTTGATCTAACA
ACTCAATGTTCTCTACCTCCCATACAACGTACTTTTGAAACTTCAGAAAGAAGTTGAGTAGGTTGCATTA
TGTGTTATTATTATTACTATTATCATTATTTTACTTATATATCCTTCTTTTCTTTTATGTATTCTCTTCC
TTTTTCGCACAACTTATGCTGATTCTTCAATATCTAATTATTTAGCATTTTTCTTCTCCATCCGACGCAC
CAAAACGCGAAACGCGTAACTTTTTTTTTGGATTTCAACTGATAGTTTTCGTACTTTGCTTCCTCTGGTA
CATAAAATTATATATAAGAAACACTTTTGCTTTAGCCTTCCTTTCTTTCCACTTGCACCTTTCACTTTCG
CCGTCCTTTTTCACTCACAGCAACAAGCAGCAAGCACTAAGTACGCAGTCAAAAGAGAGAAAAAGGATCC
AATATGAGAGGATCTCACCATCACCATCACCATGGCCCGGGAAAAATGTTAGAAGCAAAATTTGAAGAAG
CATCCCTTTTCAAGAGAATAATTGATGGTTTCAAAGATTGTGTCCAGTTGGTCAATTTCCAATGTAAAGA
AGATGGTATCATTGCACAAGCTGTCGATGACTCAAGAGTTCTATTGGTCTCCTTGGAAATAGGTGTCGAA
GCCTTCCAAGAATATAGATGTGACCATCCTGTTACGTTAGGTATGGATCTAACCTCACTAAGTAAAATCC
TACGTTGTGGTAACAACACCGATACATTAACACTAATTGCTGACAACACACCGGATTCCATCATCTTATT
ATTTGAGGATACCAAGAAAGACCGTATAGCCGAATACTCTCTGAAATTGATGGATATCGATGCTGATTTC
TTAAGAATTGAAGAATTACAGTACGACTCCACCCTGTCATTGCCATCTTCCGAATTCTCTAAAATTGTTC
GTGACTTGTCCCAATTGAGTGATTCTATTAATATCATGATCACCAAAGAAACAATAAAGTTTGTAGCTGA
CGGTGATATCGGATCAGGTTCAGTCATAATAAAACCATTCGTGGATATGGAACATCCTGAAACAAGCATC
AAACTTGAAATGGATCAACCTGTCGACTTGACGTTCGGAGCTAAATATTTATTGGACATCATTAAGGGCT
CCTCCCTTTCTGATAGAGTTGGTATCAGGCTCTCCAGCGAAGCTCCTGCTTTATTCCAATTTGATTTGAA
GAGTGGGTTCCTACAGTTTTTCTTGGCTCCTAAATTTAATGACGAAGAATAACTGCAGCCAAGCTAATTC
CGGGCGAATTTCTTATGATTTATGATTTTTATTATTAAATAAGTTATAAAAAAAATAAGTGTATACAAAT
TTTAAAGTGACTCTTAGGTTTTAAAACGAAAATTCTTATTCTTGAGTAACTCTTTCCTGTAGGTCAGGTT
GCTTTCTCAGGTATAGCATGAGGTCGCTCTTATTGACCACACCTCTACCGGCATGCAAGCTTGGCGTAAT
CATGGTCATAGCTGTTTCCTGTGTGAAATTGTTATCCGCTCACAATTCCACACAACATACGAGCCGGAAG
CATAAAGTGTAAAGCCTGGGGTGCCTAATGAGTGAGCTAACTCACATTAATTGCGTTGCGCTCACTGCCC
GCTTTCCAGTCGGGAAACCTGTCGTGCCAGCTGCATTAATGAATCGGCCAACGCGCGGGGAGAGGCGGTT
TGCGTATTGGGCGCTCTTCCGCTTCCTCGCTCACTGACTCGCTGCGCTCGGTCGTTCGGCTGCGGCGAGC
GGTATCAGCTCACTCAAAGGCGGTAATACGGTTATCCACAGAATCAGGGGATAACGCAGGAAAGAACATG
TGAGCAAAAGGCCAGCAAAAGGCCAGGAACCGTAAAAAGGCCGCGTTGCTGGCGTTTTTCCATAGGCTCC
GCCCCCCTGACGAGCATCACAAAAATCGACGCTCAAGTCAGAGGTGGCGAAACCCGACAGGACTATAAAG
ATACCAGGCGTTTCCCCCTGGAAGCTCCCTCGTGCGCTCTCCTGTTCCGACCCTGCCGCTTACCGGATAC
CTGTCCGCCTTTCTCCCTTCGGGAAGCGTGGCGCTTTCTCATAGCTCACGCTGTAGGTATCTCAGTTCGG
TGTAGGTCGTTCGCTCCAAGCTGGGCTGTGTGCACGAACCCCCCGTTCAGCCCGACCGCTGCGCCTTATC
CGGTAACTATCGTCTTGAGTCCAACCCGGTAAGACACGACTTATCGCCACTGGCAGCAGCCACTGGTAAC
AGGATTAGCAGAGCGAGGTATGTAGGCGGTGCTACAGAGTTCTTGAAGTGGTGGCCTAACTACGGCTACA
CTAGAAGAACAGTATTTGGTATCTGCGCTCTGCTGAAGCCAGTTACCTTCGGAAAAAGAGTTGGTAGCTC
TTGATCCGGCAAACAAACCACCGCTGGTAGCGGTGGTTTTTTTGTTTGCAAGCAGCAGATTACGCGCAGA
AAAAAAGGATCTCAAGAAGATCCTTTGATCTTTTCTACGGGGTCTGACGCTCAGTGGAACGAAAACTCAC
GTTAAGGGATTTTGGTCATGAGATTATCAAAAAGGATCTTCACCTAGATCCTTTTAAATTAAAAATGAAG
TTTTAAATCAATCTAAAGTATATATGAGTAAACTTGGTCTGACAGTTACCAATGCTTAATCAGTGAGGCA
CCTATCTCAGCGATCTGTCTATTTCGTTCATCCATAGTTGCCTGACTCCCCGTCGTGTAGATAACTACGA
TACGGGAGGGCTTACCATCTGGCCCCAGTGCTGCAATGATACCGCGAGACCCACGCTCACCGGCTCCAGA
TTTATCAGCAATAAACCAGCCAGCCGGAAGGGCCGAGCGCAGAAGTGGTCCTGCAACTTTATCCGCCTCC
ATCCAGTCTATTAATTGTTGCCGGGAAGCTAGAGTAAGTAGTTCGCCAGTTAATAGTTTGCGCAACGTTG
TTGCCATTGCTACAGGCATCGTGGTGTCACGCTCGTCGTTTGGTATGGCTTCATTCAGCTCCGGTTCCCA
ACGATCAAGGCGAGTTACATGATCCCCCATGTTGTGCAAAAAAGCGGTTAGCTCCTTCGGTCCTCCGATC
GTTGTCAGAAGTAAGTTGGCCGCAGTGTTATCACTCATGGTTATGGCAGCACTGCATAATTCTCTTACTG
TCATGCCATCCGTAAGATGCTTTTCTGTGACTGGTGAGTACTCAACCAAGTCATTCTGAGAATAGTGTAT
GCGGCGACCGAGTTGCTCTTGCCCGGCGTCAATACGGGATAATACCGCGCCACATAGCAGAACTTTAAAA
GTGCTCATCATTGGAAAACGTTCTTCGGGGCGAAAACTCTCAAGGATCTTACCGCTGTTGAGATCCAGTT
CGATGTAACCCACTCGTGCACCCAACTGATCTTCAGCATCTTTTACTTTCACCAGCGTTTCTGGGTGAGC
AAAAACAGGAAGGCAAAATGCCGCAAAAAAGGGAATAAGGGCGACACGGAAATGTTGAATACTCATACTC
TTCCTTTTTCAATATTATTGAAGCATTTATCAGGGTTATTGTCTCATGAGCGGATACATATTTGAATGTA
TTTAGAAAAATAAACAAATAGGGGTTCCGCGCACATTTCCCCGAAAAGTGCCACCTGACGTCTAAGAAAC
CATTATTATCATGACATTAACCTATAAAAATAGGCGTATCACGAGGCCAACTGTGGGAATACTCAGGTAT
CGTAAGATGCAAGAGTTCGAATCTCTTAGCAACCATTATTTTTTTCCTCAACATAACGAGAACACACAGG
GGCGCTATCGCACAGAATCAAATTCGATGACTGGAAATTTTTTGTTAATTTCAGAGGTCGCCTGACGCAT
ATACCTTTTTCAACTGAAAAATTGGGAGAAAAAGGAAAGGTGAGAGCGCCGGAACCGGCTTTTCATATAG
AATAGAGAAGCGTTCATGACTAAATGCTTGCATCACAATACTTGAAGTTGACAATATTATTTAAGGACCT
ATTGTTTTTTCCAATAGGTGGTTAGCAATCGTCTTACTTTCTAACTTTTCTTACCTTTTACATTTCAGCA
ATATATATATATATTTCAAGGATATACCATTCTAATGTCTGCCCCTAAGAAGATCGTCGTTTTGCCAGGT
GACCACGTTGGTCAAGAAATCACAGCCGAAGCCATTAAGGTTCTTAAAGCTATTTCTGATGTTCGTTCCA
ATGTCAAGTTCGATTTCGAAAATCATTTAATTGGTGGTGCTGCTATCGATGCTACAGGTGTTCCACTTCC
AGATGAGGCGCTGGAAGCCTCCAAGAAGGCTGATGCCGTTTTGTTAGGTGCTGTGGGTGGTCCTAAATGG
GGTACAGGTAGTGTTAGACCTGAACAAGGTTTACTAAAAATCCGTAAAGAACTTCAATTGTACGCCAACT
TAAGACCATGTAACTTTGCATCCGACTCTCTTTTAGACTTATCTCCAATCAAGCCACAATTTGCTAAAGG
TACTGACTTCGTTGTTGTCAGAGAATTAGTGGGAGGTATTTACTTTGGTAAGAGAAAGGAAGACGATGGT
GATGGTGTCGCTTGGGATAGTGAACAATACACCGTTCCAGAAGTGCAAAGAATCACAAGAATGGCCGCTT
TCATGGCCCTACAACATGAGCCACCATTGCCTATTTGGTCCTTGGATAAAGCTAATGTTTTGGCCTCTTC
AAGATTATGGAGAAAAACTGTGGAGGAAACCATCAAGAACGAATTTCCTACATTGAAGGTTCAACATCAA
TTGATTGATTCTGCCGCCATGATCCTAGTTAAGAACCCAACCCACCTAAATGGTATTATAATCACCAGCA
ACATGTTTGGTGATATCATCTCCGATGAAGCCTCCGTTATCCCAGGTTCCTTGGGTTTGTTGCCATCTGC
GTCCTTGGCCTCTTTGCCAGACAAGAACACCGCATTTGGTTTGTACGAACCATGCCACGGTTCTGCTCCA
GATTTGCCAAAGAATAAGGTCAACCCTATCGCCACTATCTTGTCTGCTGCAATGATGTTGAAATTGTCAT
TGAACTTGCCTGAAGAAGGTAAGGCCATTGAAGATGCAGTTAAAAAGGTTTTGGATGCAGGTATCAGAAC
TGGTGATTTAGGTGGTTCCAACAGTACCACCGAAGTCGGTGATGCTGTCGCCGAAGAAGTTAAGAAAATC
CTTGCTTAAAAAGATTCTCTTTTTTTATGATATTTGTACATAAACTTTATAAATGAAATTCATAATAGAA
ACGACACGAAATTACAAAATGGAATATGTTCATAGGGTAGGCCCTTTCGTCTCGCGCGTTTCGGTGATGA
CGGTGAAAACCTCTGACACATGCAGCTCCCGGAGACGGTCACAGCTTGTCTGTAAGCGGATGCCGGGAGC
AGACAAGCCCGTCAGGGCGCGTCAGCGGGTGTTGGCGGGTGTCGGGGCTGGCTTAACTATGCGGCATCAG
AGCAGATTGTACTGAGAGTGCACCATATGCGGTGTGAAATACCGCACAGATGCGTAAGGAGAAAATACCG
CATCAGGCGCCATTCGCCATTCAGGCTGCGCAACTGTTGGGAAGGGCGATCGGTGCGGGCCTCTTCGCTA
TTACGCCAGCTGGCGAAAGGGGGATGTGCTGCAAGGCGATTAAGTTGGGTAACGCCAGGGTTTTCCCAGT
CACGACGTT
